Addgene plasmid #38121: pCEFL
Purpose: (Empty Backbone)
Depositing lab: JS Gutkind. Depositing organization: National Institute of Dental and Craniofacial Research (NIDCR).
Backbone
  Vector backbone: pCDNAIIIB
  Backbone manufacturer: invitrogen
  Backbone size (bp): 6000
  Modifications to backbone: CMV-promoter removed and EF-1 promoter added pCDNAIII sequence from the Hind III site to the Nru I site
  Vector type: Mammalian Expression
  Promoter: EF-1
  Selectable markers: Neomycin (select with G418)
Growth in bacteria
  Bacterial resistance: Ampicillin, 100 μg/mL
  Growth temperature: 37°C
  Growth strain: DH5alpha
  Copy number: High Copy
Gene/Insert
  Cloning method: Restriction Enzyme
  Sequencing primers: 5′ TTCTTCCATTTCAGGTGTCG; 3′ sp6
Terms and licenses: Academic/Nonprofit Terms; Industry Terms: Not Available to Industry
Depositor comments: GG1487 insert, CA2074GC, these nucleotide changes should not affect plasmid function.
How to cite: pCEFL was a gift from JS Gutkind (Addgene plasmid # 38121 ; http://n2t.net/addgene:38121 ; RRID:Addgene_38121)
