[The description below was written by a language model from this plasmid's Addgene catalogue record and pLannotate feature annotations shown in this document.]
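Description:
pCEFL is an empty mammalian expression backbone of about 6 kb, derived from Invitrogen's pcDNAIII-series vector by removing the CMV promoter and substituting the human elongation factor 1α (EF-1α) promoter. It is maintained in E. coli through a high-copy ColE1/pUC-type origin and selected with ampicillin via the β-lactamase gene and its native promoter. An f1 bacteriophage origin is also present, which in principle permits production of single-stranded DNA.

The expression unit consists of the strong, constitutive EF-1α promoter followed by a cloning region, into which genes are inserted by restriction enzyme cloning, and a bovine growth hormone polyadenylation signal. A reverse-oriented SP6 promoter sits between the cloning region and the bGH terminator and serves as the 3′ sequencing primer site; it could also drive in vitro antisense transcription of an insert. A separate cassette places the neomycin phosphotransferase gene under the SV40 enhancer/early promoter with an SV40 poly(A) signal, allowing G418 selection of stably transfected mammalian cells. The annotation also picks up small remnants inherited from parental vectors, such as fragments of bom, SV40 small t antigen, ble and lacI, and a lac promoter/operator region, none of which is a functional part of the design.

No insert is carried, so the plasmid serves as a recipient vector for constitutive transient or stable expression of a cDNA of interest, or as an empty-vector control. EF-1α is often chosen where CMV-driven expression is weak or prone to silencing. The depositor notes two minor nucleotide differences from the expected sequence that are not expected to affect function.
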