Features (pLannotate 1.2.2; 18 found; start..end, strand, type, name):
     40..84      -  misc_feature   bom (fragment): basis of mobility region from pBR322
    224..290     +  CDS            small t antigen (fragment): SV40 (simian virus 40) small t antigen
    298..1484    +  promoter       EF-1α promoter: strong constitutive promoter for human elongation factor EF-1α
   1603..1621    -  promoter       SP6 promoter: promoter for bacteriophage SP6 RNA polymerase
   1647..1871    +  polyA_signal   bGH poly(A) signal: bovine growth hormone polyadenylation signal
   1875..1896    +  promoter       SV40 promoter (fragment): SV40 enhancer and early promoter
   1917..2345    +  rep_origin     f1 ori (sequence partly withheld): f1 bacteriophage origin of replication; arrow indicates direction of (+) strand synthesis
   2359..2689    +  promoter       SV40 promoter: SV40 enhancer and early promoter
   2756..3547    +  CDS            neo: KKA2_KLEPN - Also known as kan, nptII. Experimental evidence at protein level: Swiss-Prot protein existence level 1. Resistance to kanamycin, neomycin, paromomycin, ribostamycin, butirosin and gentamicin B. From Klebsiella pneumoniae.
   3571..3729    +  CDS            ble (fragment): BLE_KLEPN - Experimental evidence at protein level: Swiss-Prot protein existence level 1. Binding protein with a strong affinity to the bleomycin family of antibiotics. Binds to CL990; an antimitotic-antibiotic compound. From Klebsiella pneumoniae.
   3724..3845    +  polyA_signal   SV40 poly(A) signal: SV40 polyadenylation signal
   3918..3934    -  protein_bind   lac operator: The lac repressor binds to the lac operator to inhibit transcription in E. coli. This inhibition can be relieved by adding lactose or isopropyl-β-D-thiogalactopyranoside (IPTG). lac repressor encoded by lacI
   3942..3972    -  promoter       lac promoter: promoter for the E. coli lac operon
   3987..4008    -  protein_bind   CAP binding site: CAP binding activates transcription in the presence of cAMP. E. coli catabolite activator protein
   4021..4113    -  CDS            lacI (fragment): lac repressor; lacI; The lac repressor binds to the lac operator to inhibit transcription in E. coli. This inhibition can be relieved by adding lactose or isopropyl-β-D-thiogalactopyranoside (IPTG).
   4296..4884    -  rep_origin     ori: high-copy-number ColE1/pMB1/pBR322/pUC origin of replication
   5055..5915    -  CDS            AmpR: β-lactamase; bla; confers resistance to ampicillin, carbenicillin, and related antibiotics
   5916..6020    -  promoter       AmpR promoter: bla
>Addgene plasmid #38121 | pCEFL | depositor full sequence | sequence record 48259 | pCEFL sequence 6051 bps
GACGGATCGGGAGATCGATCTCCCGATCCCCTATGGTCGACTCTCAGTACAATCTGCTCTGATGCCGCAT
AGTTAAGCCAGTATCTGCTCCCTGCTTGTGTGTTGGAGGTCGCTGAGTAGTGCGCGAGCAAAATTTAAGC
TACAACAAGGCAAGGCTTGACCGACAATTGCATGAAGAATCTGCTTAGGGTTAGGCGTTTTGCGCTGCTT
CGAGCTTGCAAAGATGGATAAAGTTTTAAACAGAGAGGAATCTTTGCAGCTAATGGACCTTGTAGGTCTT
GAAAGGAGTGGGAATTGGCTCCGGTGCCCGTCAGTGGGCAGAGCGCACATCGCCCACAGTCCCCGAGAAG
TTGGGGGGAGGGGTCGGCAATTGAACCGGTGCCTAGAGAAGGTGGCGCGGGGTAAACTGGGAAAGTGATG
TCGTGTACTGGCTCCGCCTTTTTCCCGAGGGTGGGGGAGAACCGTATATAAGTGCAGTAGTCGCCGTGAA
CGTTCTTTTTCGCAACGGGTTTGCCGCCAGAACACAGGTAAGTGCCGTGTGTGGTTCCCGCGGGCCTGGC
CTCTTTACGGGTTATGGCCCTTGCGTGCCTTGAATTACTTCCACGCCCCTGGCTGCAGTACGTGATTCTT
GATCCCGAGCTTCGGGTTGGAAGTGGGTGGGAGAGTTCGAGGCCTTGCGCTTAAGGAGCCCCTTCGCCTC
GTGCTTGAGTTGAGGCCTGGCCTGGGCGCTGGGGCCGCCGCGTGCGAATCTGGTGGCACCTTCGCGCCTG
TCTCGCTGCTTTCGATAAGTCTCTAGCCATTTAAAATTTTTGATGACCTGCTGCGACGCTTTTTTTCTGG
CAAGATAGTCTTGTAAATGCGGGCCAAGATCGATCTGCACACTGGTATTTCGGTTTTTGGGGCCGCGGGC
GGCGACGGGGCCCGTGCGTCCCAGCGCACATGTTCGGCGAGGCGGGGCCTGCGAGCGCGGCCACCGAGAA
TCGGACGGGGGTAGTCTCAAGCTGGCCGGCCTGCTCTGGTGCCTGGCCTCGCGCCGCCGTGTATCGCCCC
GCCCTGGGCGGCAAGGCTGGCCCGGTCGGCACCAGTTGCGTGAGCGGAAAGATGGCCGCTTCCCGGCCCT
GCTGCAGGGAGCTCAAAATGGAGGACGCGGCGCTCGGGAGAGCGGGCGGGTGAGTCACCCACACAAAGGA
AAAGGGCCTTTCCGTCCTCAGCCGTCGCTTCATGTGACTCCACGGAGTACCGGGCGCCGTCCAGGCACCT
CGATTAGTTCTCGAGCTTTTGGAGTACGTCGTCTTTAGGTTGGGGGGAGGGGTTTTATGCGATGGAGTTT
CCCCACACTGAGTGGGTGGAGACTGAAGTTAGGCCAGCTTGGGCACTTGATGTAATTCTCCTTGGAATTT
GCCCTTTTTGAGTTTGGATCTTGGTTCATTCTCAAGCCTCAGACAGTGGTTCAAAGTTTTTTTCTTCCAT
TTCAGGTGTCGTGAGAATTGGCGAAGCTTGGTACCGAGCTCGGATCCACTAGTAACGGCCGCCAGTGTGC
TGGAATTCTGCAGATATCCATCACACTGGCGGCCGCTCGAGCATGCATCTAGAGGGCCCTATTCTATAGT
GTCACCTAAATGCTAGAGCTCGCTGATCAGCCTCGACTGTGCCTTCTAGTTGCCAGCCATCTGTTGTTTG
CCCCTCCCCCGTGCCTTCCTTGACCCTGGAAGGTGCCACTCCCACTGTCCTTTCCTAATAAAATGAGGAA
ATTGCATCGCATTGTCTGAGTAGGTGTCATTCTATTCTGGGGGGTGGGGTGGGGCAGGACAGCAAGGGGG
AGGATTGGGAAGACAATAGCAGGCATGCTGGGGATGCGGTGGGCTCTATGGCTTCTGAGGCGGAAAGAAC
CAGCTGGGGCTCTAGGGGGTATCCCC
[124 nt withheld, positions 1917-2040]
C
[32 nt withheld, positions 2042-2073]
CA
[57 nt withheld, positions 2076-2132]
A
[49 nt withheld, positions 2134-2182]
CCTTTGACGTTGGAGTCCACGTTCTTT
[37 nt withheld, positions 2210-2246]
ACCCTATCTCGGTCTATTCTTTTGATTTATAAGGGATTTTGGGGATTTCGGCCTATTGGTTAAAAAATGA
GCTGATTTAACAAAAATTTAACGCGAATTAATTCTGTGGAATGTGTGTCAGTTAGGGTGTGGAAAGTCCC
CAGGCTCCCCAGGCAGGCAGAAGTATGCAAAGCATGCATCTCAATTAGTCAGCAACCAGGTGTGGAAAGT
CCCCAGGCTCCCCAGCAGGCAGAAGTATGCAAAGCATGCATCTCAATTAGTCAGCAACCATAGTCCCGCC
CCTAACTCCGCCCATCCCGCCCCTAACTCCGCCCAGTTCCGCCCATTCTCCGCCCCATGGCTGACTAATT
TTTTTTATTTATGCAGAGGCCGAGGCCGCCTCTGCCTCTGAGCTATTCCAGAAGTAGTGAGGAGGCTTTT
TTGGAGGCCTAGGCTTTTGCAAAAAGCTCCCGGGAGCTTGTATATCCATTTTCGGATCTGATCAAGAGAC
AGGATGAGGATCGTTTCGCATGATTGAACAAGATGGATTGCACGCAGGTTCTCCGGCCGCTTGGGTGGAG
AGGCTATTCGGCTATGACTGGGCACAACAGACAATCGGCTGCTCTGATGCCGCCGTGTTCCGGCTGTCAG
CGCAGGGGCGCCCGGTTCTTTTTGTCAAGACCGACCTGTCCGGTGCCCTGAATGAACTGCAGGACGAGGC
AGCGCGGCTATCGTGGCTGGCCACGACGGGCGTTCCTTGCGCAGCTGTGCTCGACGTTGTCACTGAAGCG
GGAAGGGACTGGCTGCTATTGGGCGAAGTGCCGGGGCAGGATCTCCTGTCATCTCACCTTGCTCCTGCCG
AGAAAGTATCCATCATGGCTGATGCAATGCGGCGGCTGCATACGCTTGATCCGGCTACCTGCCCATTCGA
CCACCAAGCGAAACATCGCATCGAGCGAGCACGTACTCGGATGGAAGCCGGTCTTGTCGATCAGGATGAT
CTGGACGAAGAGCATCAGGGGCTCGCGCCAGCCGAACTGTTCGCCAGGCTCAAGGCGCGCATGCCCGACG
GCGAGGATCTCGTCGTGACCCATGGCGATGCCTGCTTGCCGAATATCATGGTGGAAAATGGCCGCTTTTC
TGGATTCATCGACTGTGGCCGGCTGGGTGTGGCGGACCGCTATCAGGACATAGCGTTGGCTACCCGTGAT
ATTGCTGAAGAGCTTGGCGGCGAATGGGCTGACCGCTTCCTCGTGCTTTACGGTATCGCCGCTCCCGATT
CGCAGCGCATCGCCTTCTATCGCCTTCTTGACGAGTTCTTCTGAGCGGGACTCTGGGGTTCGAAATGACC
GACCAAGCGACGCCCAACCTGCCATCACGAGATTTCGATTCCACCGCCGCCTTCTATGAAAGGTTGGGCT
TCGGAATCGTTTTCCGGGACGCCGGCTGGATGATCCTCCAGCGCGGGGATCTCATGCTGGAGTTCTTCGC
CCACCCCAACTTGTTTATTGCAGCTTATAATGGTTACAAATAAAGCAATAGCATCACAAATTTCACAAAT
AAAGCATTTTTTTCACTGCATTCTAGTTGTGGTTTGTCCAAACTCATCAATGTATCTTATCATGTCTGTA
TACCGTCGACCTCTAGCTAGAGCTTGGCGTAATCATGGTCATAGCTGTTTCCTGTGTGAAATTGTTATCC
GCTCACAATTCCACACAACATACGAGCCGGAAGCATAAAGTGTAAAGCCTGGGGTGCCTAATGAGTGAGC
TAACTCACATTAATTGCGTTGCGCTCACTGCCCGCTTTCCAGTCGGGAAACCTGTCGTGCCAGCTGCATT
AATGAATCGGCCAACGCGCGGGGAGAGGCGGTTTGCGTATTGGGCGCTCTTCCGCTTCCTCGCTCACTGA
CTCGCTGCGCTCGGTCGTTCGGCTGCGGCGAGCGGTATCAGCTCACTCAAAGGCGGTAATACGGTTATCC
ACAGAATCAGGGGATAACGCAGGAAAGAACATGTGAGCAAAAGGCCAGCAAAAGGCCAGGAACCGTAAAA
AGGCCGCGTTGCTGGCGTTTTTCCATAGGCTCCGCCCCCCTGACGAGCATCACAAAAATCGACGCTCAAG
TCAGAGGTGGCGAAACCCGACAGGACTATAAAGATACCAGGCGTTTCCCCCTGGAAGCTCCCTCGTGCGC
TCTCCTGTTCCGACCCTGCCGCTTACCGGATACCTGTCCGCCTTTCTCCCTTCGGGAAGCGTGGCGCTTT
CTCAATGCTCACGCTGTAGGTATCTCAGTTCGGTGTAGGTCGTTCGCTCCAAGCTGGGCTGTGTGCACGA
ACCCCCCGTTCAGCCCGACCGCTGCGCCTTATCCGGTAACTATCGTCTTGAGTCCAACCCGGTAAGACAC
GACTTATCGCCACTGGCAGCAGCCACTGGTAACAGGATTAGCAGAGCGAGGTATGTAGGCGGTGCTACAG
AGTTCTTGAAGTGGTGGCCTAACTACGGCTACACTAGAAGGACAGTATTTGGTATCTGCGCTCTGCTGAA
GCCAGTTACCTTCGGAAAAAGAGTTGGTAGCTCTTGATCCGGCAAACAAACCACCGCTGGTAGCGGTGGT
TTTTTTGTTTGCAAGCAGCAGATTACGCGCAGAAAAAAAGGATCTCAAGAAGATCCTTTGATCTTTTCTA
CGGGGTCTGACGCTCAGTGGAACGAAAACTCACGTTAAGGGATTTTGGTCATGAGATTATCAAAAAGGAT
CTTCACCTAGATCCTTTTAAATTAAAAATGAAGTTTTAAATCAATCTAAAGTATATATGAGTAAACTTGG
TCTGACAGTTACCAATGCTTAATCAGTGAGGCACCTATCTCAGCGATCTGTCTATTTCGTTCATCCATAG
TTGCCTGACTCCCCGTCGTGTAGATAACTACGATACGGGAGGGCTTACCATCTGGCCCCAGTGCTGCAAT
GATACCGCGAGACCCACGCTCACCGGCTCCAGATTTATCAGCAATAAACCAGCCAGCCGGAAGGGCCGAG
CGCAGAAGTGGTCCTGCAACTTTATCCGCCTCCATCCAGTCTATTAATTGTTGCCGGGAAGCTAGAGTAA
GTAGTTCGCCAGTTAATAGTTTGCGCAACGTTGTTGCCATTGCTACAGGCATCGTGGTGTCACGCTCGTC
GTTTGGTATGGCTTCATTCAGCTCCGGTTCCCAACGATCAAGGCGAGTTACATGATCCCCCATGTTGTGC
AAAAAAGCGGTTAGCTCCTTCGGTCCTCCGATCGTTGTCAGAAGTAAGTTGGCCGCAGTGTTATCACTCA
TGGTTATGGCAGCACTGCATAATTCTCTTACTGTCATGCCATCCGTAAGATGCTTTTCTGTGACTGGTGA
GTACTCAACCAAGTCATTCTGAGAATAGTGTATGCGGCGACCGAGTTGCTCTTGCCCGGCGTCAATACGG
GATAATACCGCGCCACATAGCAGAACTTTAAAAGTGCTCATCATTGGAAAACGTTCTTCGGGGCGAAAAC
TCTCAAGGATCTTACCGCTGTTGAGATCCAGTTCGATGTAACCCACTCGTGCACCCAACTGATCTTCAGC
ATCTTTTACTTTCACCAGCGTTTCTGGGTGAGCAAAAACAGGAAGGCAAAATGCCGCAAAAAAGGGAATA
AGGGCGACACGGAAATGTTGAATACTCATACTCTTCCTTTTTCAATATTATTGAAGCATTTATCAGGGTT
ATTGTCTCATGAGCGGATACATATTTGAATGTATTTAGAAAAATAAACAAATAGGGGTTCCGCGCACATT
TCCCCGAAAAGTGCCACCTGACGTC
