>Addgene plasmid #38121 | pCEFL | addgene partial sequence | sequence record 49430 | EF1a-F 5'-TCAAGCCTCAGACAGTGGTTC-3'
GGTGTCGTGAGGAATTGGCGAAGCTTGGTACCGAGCTCGGATCCACTAGTAACGGCCGCCAGTGTGCTGG
AATTCTGCAGATATCCATCACACTGGCGGCCGCTCGAGCATGCATCTAGAGGGCCCTATTCTATAGTGTC
ACCTAAATGCTAGAGCTCGCTGATCAGCCTCGACTGTGCCTTCTAGTTGCCAGCCATCTGTTGTTTGCCC
CTCCCCCGTGCCTTCCTTGACCCTGGAAGGTGCCACTCCCACTGTCCTTTCCTAATAAAATGAGGAAATT
GCATCGCATTGTCTGAGTAGGTGTCATTCTATTCTGGGGGGTGGGGTGGGGCAGGACAGCAAGGGGGAGG
ATTGGGAAGACAATAGCAGGCATGCTGGGGATGCGGTGGGCTCTATGGCTTCTGAGGCGGAAAGAACCAG
CTGGGGCTCTAGGGGGTATCCCC
[124 nt withheld, positions 444-567]
C
[91 nt withheld, positions 569-659]
A
[49 nt withheld, positions 661-709]
CCTTTGACGTTGGAGTCCACGTTCTTT
[37 nt withheld, positions 737-773]
ACCCTATCTCGGTCTATTCTTTTGATTTATAAGGGATTTT
